Addgene plasmid #217610: pGEX-4T1-GST-TEV-NAP1
Purpose: For expression in E. coli of NAP1
Depositing lab: Sascha Martens. Depositing organization: University of Vienna. Publication: Control of mitophagy initiation and progression by the TBK1 adaptors NAP1 and SINTBAD. Adriaenssens E, Nguyen TN, Sawa-Makarska J, Khuu G, Schuschnig M, Shoebridge S, Watts EM, Csalyi KD, Padman BS, Lazarou M, Martens S. bioRxiv September 25, 202 10.1101/2023.09.25.559255.
Backbone
  Vector backbone: pGEX-4T1
  Total vector size (bp): 6000
  Vector type: Bacterial Expression
Growth in bacteria
  Bacterial resistance: Ampicillin, 100 μg/mL
  Growth temperature: 37°C
  Growth strain: DH5alpha
  Copy number: Low Copy
Gene/Insert
  Gene/Insert name: NAP1
  Species: H. sapiens (human)
  Entrez Gene: AZI2 (a.k.a. AZ2, NAP1, TILP)
  Promoter: TAC promoter
  Tag / fusion protein: GST (N terminal on insert)
  Cloning method: Gibson Cloning
  Sequencing primers: 5′ GEX5 Fw; 3′ GEX3 Rv
Terms and licenses: Academic/Nonprofit Terms; Industry Terms: Not Available to Industry
How to cite: pGEX-4T1-GST-TEV-NAP1 was a gift from Sascha Martens (Addgene plasmid # 217610 ; http://n2t.net/addgene:217610 ; RRID:Addgene_217610)
