[The description below was written by a language model from this plasmid's Addgene catalogue record and pLannotate feature annotations shown in this document.]
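Description:
pGEX-4T1-GST-TEV-NAP1 is a bacterial expression plasmid built on the pGEX-4T1 backbone for producing human NAP1 (the product of the AZI2 gene, also called TBKBP2) as a glutathione S-transferase fusion in E. coli. It replicates from a ColE1/pMB1-type origin and is selected with ampicillin through the β-lactamase (AmpR) gene and its own promoter. The catalogue lists the plasmid as low copy, although only short fragments of rop and of the pBR322 bom region are annotated. The catalogue gives a size of about 6 kb, and the sequenced record is 6,161 nt.

The expression cassette is driven by the tac promoter, a strong trp/lac UV5 hybrid, followed by a lac operator. A lacI gene with its own promoter supplies the lac repressor from the plasmid, so transcription stays repressed until it is induced with IPTG or lactose. The open reading frame begins with Schistosoma japonicum GST, continues through a tobacco etch virus (TEV) protease recognition site (annotated as a fragment), and ends with the full AZI2/NAP1 coding sequence, which was inserted by Gibson cloning. The N-terminal GST permits affinity capture on glutathione resin, and TEV cleavage should release NAP1 from the tag. Residual backbone elements downstream of lacI include a CAP site, lac promoter and operator, a lacZα fragment and a small yciV fragment; these have no evident role in the design.

NAP1 is an adaptor protein that binds and activates the kinase TBK1. The associated study examines NAP1 and SINTBAD in the control of mitophagy initiation, which fits with using this plasmid as a source of recombinant NAP1, though the record states only E. coli expression as its purpose.
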