Features (pLannotate 1.2.2; 18 found; start..end, strand, type, name):
    183..211     +  promoter       tac promoter: strong E. coli promoter; hybrid between the trp and lac UV5 promoters
    219..235     +  protein_bind   lac operator: The lac repressor binds to the lac operator to inhibit transcription in E. coli. This inhibition can be relieved by adding lactose or isopropyl-β-D-thiogalactopyranoside (IPTG). lac repressor encoded by lacI
    258..911     +  CDS            GST26_SCHJA: Experimental evidence at protein level: Swiss-Prot protein existence level 1. GST isoenzymes appear to play a central role in the parasite detoxification system. Other functions are also suspected including a role in increasing the solubility of haematin in the parasite gut. From Schistosoma japonicum (Blood fluke).
    945..964     +  CDS            TEV site (fragment): tobacco etch virus (TEV) protease recognition and cleavage site
    972..2147    +  CDS            AZI2: AZI2_HUMAN - Also known as NAP1, TBKBP2. Experimental evidence at protein level: Swiss-Prot protein existence level 1. Adapter protein which binds TBK1 and IKBKE playing a role in antiviral innate immunity. Activates serine/threonine-protein kinase TBK1 and facilitates its oligomerization. Enhances the phosphorylation of NF-kappa-B p65 subunit RELA by TBK1. Promotes TBK1-induced as well as TNF-alpha or PMA-induced activation of NF-kappa-B. Participates in IFNB promoter activation via TICAM1. From Homo sapiens (Human).
   2178..2217    +  CDS            rop (fragment): Rop protein, which maintains plasmids at low copy number; rop
   2319..2359    +  misc_feature   bom (fragment): basis of mobility region from pBR322
   2464..2568    +  promoter       AmpR promoter: bla
   2569..3429    +  CDS            AmpR: β-lactamase; bla; confers resistance to ampicillin, carbenicillin, and related antibiotics
   3600..4188    +  rep_origin     ori: high-copy-number ColE1/pMB1/pBR322/pUC origin of replication
   4374..4425    -  misc_feature   bom (fragment): basis of mobility region from pBR322
   4432..4509    +  promoter       lacI promoter: lacI
   4510..5592    +  CDS            lacI: lac repressor; lacI; The lac repressor binds to the lac operator to inhibit transcription in E. coli. This inhibition can be relieved by adding lactose or isopropyl-β-D-thiogalactopyranoside (IPTG).
   5605..5626    +  protein_bind   CAP binding site: CAP binding activates transcription in the presence of cAMP. E. coli catabolite activator protein
   5641..5671    +  promoter       lac promoter: promoter for the E. coli lac operon
   5679..5695    +  protein_bind   lac operator: The lac repressor binds to the lac operator to inhibit transcription in E. coli. This inhibition can be relieved by adding lactose or isopropyl-β-D-thiogalactopyranoside (IPTG). lac repressor encoded by lacI
   5715..5888    +  CDS            lacZα: LacZα fragment of β-galactosidase; lacZ fragment
   6152..107     -  CDS            yciV (fragment) (across the origin): RNAAM_ECOLI - Also known as trpH From Escherichia coli (strain K12).
>Addgene plasmid #217610 | pGEX-4T1-GST-TEV-NAP1 | addgene full sequence | sequence record 430396 | Addgene NGS Result
AGCTTATCGACTGCACGGTGCACCAATGCTTCTGGCGTCAGGCAGCCATCGGAAGCTGTGGTATGGCTGT
GCAGGTCGTAAATCACTGCATAATTCGTGTCGCTCAAGGCGCACTCCCGTTCTGGATAATGTTTTTTGCG
CCGACATCATAACGGTTCTGGCAAATATTCTGAAATGAGCTGTTGACAATTAATCATCGGCTCGTATAAT
GTGTGGAATTGTGAGCGGATAACAATTTCACACAGGAAACAGTATTCATGTCCCCTATACTAGGTTATTG
GAAAATTAAGGGCCTTGTGCAACCCACTCGACTTCTTTTGGAATATCTTGAAGAAAAATATGAAGAGCAT
TTGTATGAGCGCGATGAAGGTGATAAATGGCGAAACAAAAAGTTTGAATTGGGTTTGGAGTTTCCCAATC
TTCCTTATTATATTGATGGTGATGTTAAATTAACACAGTCTATGGCCATCATACGTTATATAGCTGACAA
GCACAACATGTTGGGTGGTTGTCCAAAAGAGCGTGCAGAGATTTCAATGCTTGAAGGAGCGGTTTTGGAT
ATTAGATACGGTGTTTCGAGAATTGCATATAGTAAAGACTTTGAAACTCTCAAAGTTGATTTTCTTAGCA
AGCTACCTGAAATGCTGAAAATGTTCGAAGATCGTTTATGTCATAAAACATATTTAAATGGTGATCATGT
AACCCATCCTGACTTCATGTTGTATGACGCTCTTGATGTTGTTTTATACATGGACCCAATGTGCCTGGAT
GCGTTCCCAAAATTAGTTTGTTTTAAAAAACGTATTGAAGCTATCCCACAAATTGATAAGTACTTGAAAT
CCAGCAAGTATATAGCATGGCCTTTGCAGGGCTGGCAAGCCACGTTTGGTGGTGGCGACCATCCTCCAAA
ATCGGATCTGGTTCCGCGTGGATCCCCGGAATTCGAAAACCTGTATTTTCAGGGAGGAGGAATGGATGCA
CTGGTAGAAGATGATATCTGTATTCTGAATCATGAAAAAGCCCATAAGAGAGATACAGTGACTCCAGTTT
CAATATATTCAGGAGATGAATCTGTTGCTTCCCATTTTGCTCTTGTCACTGCATATGAAGACATCAAAAA
ACGACTTAAGGATTCAGAGAAAGAGAACTCTTTGTTAAAGAAGAGAATAAGATTTTTGGAAGAAAAGCTA
ATAGCTCGATTTGAAGAAGAAACAAGTTCCGTGGGACGAGAACAAGTAAATAAGGCCTATCATGCATATC
GAGAGGTTTGCATTGATAGAGATAATTTGAAGAGCAAACTGGACAAAATGAATAAAGACAACTCTGAATC
TTTGAAAGTATTGAATGAGCAGCTACAATCTAAAGAAGTAGAACTCCTCCAGCTGAGGACAGAGGTGGAA
ACTCAGCAGGTGATGAGGAATTTAAATCCACCTTCATCAAACTGGGAGGTGGAAAAGTTGAGCTGTGACC
TGAAGATCCATGGTTTGGAACAAGAGCTGGAACTGATGAGGAAAGAATGTAGCGATCTCAAAATAGAACT
ACAGAAAGCCAAACAAACGGATCCATATCAGGAAGACAATCTGAAGAGCAGAGATCTCCAAAAACTAAGC
ATTTCAAGTGATAATATGCAGCATGCATACTGGGAACTGAAGAGAGAAATGTCTAATTTACATCTGGTGA
CTCAAGTACAAGCTGAACTACTAAGAAAACTGAAAACCTCAACTGCAATCAAGAAAGCCTGTGCCCCTGT
AGGATGCAGTGAAGACCTTGGAAGAGACAGCACAAAACTGCACTTGATGAATTTTACTGCAACATACACA
AGACATCCCCCTCTCTTACCAAATGGCAAAGCTCTTTGTCATACCACATCTTCCCCTTTACCAGGAGATG
TAAAGGTTTTATCAGAGAAAGCAATCCTCCAATCATGGACAGACAATGAGAGATCCATTCCTAATGATGG
TACATGCTTTCAGGAACACAGTTCTTATGGCAGAAATTCTCTGGAAGACAATTCCTGGGTATTTCCAAGT
CCTCCTAAATCAAGTGAGACAGCATTTGGGGAAACTAAAACTAAAACTTTGCCTTTACCCAACCTTCCAC
CACTGCATTACTTGGATCAACATAATCAGAACTGCCTTTATAAGAATTAAGCGGCCGCATCGTGACTGAC
TGACGATCTGCCTCGCGCGTTTCGGTGATGACGGTGAAAACCTCTGACACATGCAGCTCCCGGAGACGGT
CACAGCTTGTCTGTAAGCGGATGCCGGGAGCAGACAAGCCCGTCAGGGCGCGTCAGCGGGTGTTGGCGGG
TGTCGGGGCGCAGCCATGACCCAGTCACGTAGCGATAGCGGAGTGTATAATTCTTGAAGACGAAAGGGCC
TCGTGATACGCCTATTTTTATAGGTTAATGTCATGATAATAATGGTTTCTTAGACGTCAGGTGGCACTTT
TCGGGGAAATGTGCGCGGAACCCCTATTTGTTTATTTTTCTAAATACATTCAAATATGTATCCGCTCATG
AGACAATAACCCTGATAAATGCTTCAATAATATTGAAAAAGGAAGAGTATGAGTATTCAACATTTCCGTG
TCGCCCTTATTCCCTTTTTTGCGGCATTTTGCCTTCCTGTTTTTGCTCACCCAGAAACGCTGGTGAAAGT
AAAAGATGCTGAAGATCAGTTGGGTGCACGAGTGGGTTACATCGAACTGGATCTCAACAGCGGTAAGATC
CTTGAGAGTTTTCGCCCCGAAGAACGTTTTCCAATGATGAGCACTTTTAAAGTTCTGCTATGTGGCGCGG
TATTATCCCGTGTTGACGCCGGGCAAGAGCAACTCGGTCGCCGCATACACTATTCTCAGAATGACTTGGT
TGAGTACTCACCAGTCACAGAAAAGCATCTTACGGATGGCATGACAGTAAGAGAATTATGCAGTGCTGCC
ATAACCATGAGTGATAACACTGCGGCCAACTTACTTCTGACAACGATCGGAGGACCGAAGGAGCTAACCG
CTTTTTTGCACAACATGGGGGATCATGTAACTCGCCTTGATCGTTGGGAACCGGAGCTGAATGAAGCCAT
ACCAAACGACGAGCGTGACACCACGATGCCTGCAGCAATGGCAACAACGTTGCGCAAACTATTAACTGGC
GAACTACTTACTCTAGCTTCCCGGCAACAATTAATAGACTGGATGGAGGCGGATAAAGTTGCAGGACCAC
TTCTGCGCTCGGCCCTTCCGGCTGGCTGGTTTATTGCTGATAAATCTGGAGCCGGTGAGCGTGGGTCTCG
CGGTATCATTGCAGCACTGGGGCCAGATGGTAAGCCCTCCCGTATCGTAGTTATCTACACGACGGGGAGT
CAGGCAACTATGGATGAACGAAATAGACAGATCGCTGAGATAGGTGCCTCACTGATTAAGCATTGGTAAC
TGTCAGACCAAGTTTACTCATATATACTTTAGATTGATTTAAAACTTCATTTTTAATTTAAAAGGATCTA
GGTGAAGATCCTTTTTGATAATCTCATGACCAAAATCCCTTAACGTGAGTTTTCGTTCCACTGAGCGTCA
GACCCCGTAGAAAAGATCAAAGGATCTTCTTGAGATCCTTTTTTTCTGCGCGTAATCTGCTGCTTGCAAA
CAAAAAAACCACCGCTACCAGCGGTGGTTTGTTTGCCGGATCAAGAGCTACCAACTCTTTTTCCGAAGGT
AACTGGCTTCAGCAGAGCGCAGATACCAAATACTGTCCTTCTAGTGTAGCCGTAGTTAGGCCACCACTTC
AAGAACTCTGTAGCACCGCCTACATACCTCGCTCTGCTAATCCTGTTACCAGTGGCTGCTGCCAGTGGCG
ATAAGTCGTGTCTTACCGGGTTGGACTCAAGACGATAGTTACCGGATAAGGCGCAGCGGTCGGGCTGAAC
GGGGGGTTCGTGCACACAGCCCAGCTTGGAGCGAACGACCTACACCGAACTGAGATACCTACAGCGTGAG
CTATGAGAAAGCGCCACGCTTCCCGAAGGGAGAAAGGCGGACAGGTATCCGGTAAGCGGCAGGGTCGGAA
CAGGAGAGCGCACGAGGGAGCTTCCAGGGGGAAACGCCTGGTATCTTTATAGTCCTGTCGGGTTTCGCCA
CCTCTGACTTGAGCGTCGATTTTTGTGATGCTCGTCAGGGGGGCGGAGCCTATGGAAAAACGCCAGCAAC
GCGGCCTTTTTACGGTTCCTGGCCTTTTGCTGGCCTTTTGCTCACATGTTCTTTCCTGCGTTATCCCCTG
ATTCTGTGGATAACCGTATTACCGCCTTTGAGTGAGCTGATACCGCTCGCCGCAGCCGAACGACCGAGCG
CAGCGAGTCAGTGAGCGAGGAAGCGGAAGAGCGCCTGATGCGGTATTTTCTCCTTACGCATCTGTGCGGT
ATTTCACACCGCATAAATTCCGACACCATCGAATGGCGCAAAACCTTTCGCGGTATGGCATGATAGCGCC
CGGAAGAGAGTCAATTCAGGGTGGTGAATGTGAAACCAGTAACGTTATACGATGTCGCAGAGTATGCCGG
TGTCTCTTATCAGACCGTTTCCCGCGTGGTGAACCAGGCCAGCCACGTTTCTGCGAAAACGCGGGAAAAA
GTGGAAGCGGCGATGGCGGAGCTGAATTACATTCCCAACCGCGTGGCACAACAACTGGCGGGCAAACAGT
CGTTGCTGATTGGCGTTGCCACCTCCAGTCTGGCCCTGCACGCGCCGTCGCAAATTGTCGCGGCGATTAA
ATCTCGCGCCGATCAACTGGGTGCCAGCGTGGTGGTGTCGATGGTAGAACGAAGCGGCGTCGAAGCCTGT
AAAGCGGCGGTGCACAATCTTCTCGCGCAACGCGTCAGTGGGCTGATCATTAACTATCCGCTGGATGACC
AGGATGCCATTGCTGTGGAAGCTGCCTGCACTAATGTTCCGGCGTTATTTCTTGATGTCTCTGACCAGAC
ACCCATCAACAGTATTATTTTCTCCCATGAAGACGGTACGCGACTGGGCGTGGAGCATCTGGTCGCATTG
GGTCACCAGCAAATCGCGCTGTTAGCGGGCCCATTAAGTTCTGTCTCGGCGCGTCTGCGTCTGGCTGGCT
GGCATAAATATCTCACTCGCAATCAAATTCAGCCGATAGCGGAACGGGAAGGCGACTGGAGTGCCATGTC
CGGTTTTCAACAAACCATGCAAATGCTGAATGAGGGCATCGTTCCCACTGCGATGCTGGTTGCCAACGAT
CAGATGGCGCTGGGCGCAATGCGCGCCATTACCGAGTCCGGGCTGCGCGTTGGTGCGGATATCTCGGTAG
TGGGATACGACGATACCGAAGACAGCTCATGTTATATCCCGCCGTTAACCACCATCAAACAGGATTTTCG
CCTGCTGGGGCAAACCAGCGTGGACCGCTTGCTGCAACTCTCTCAGGGCCAGGCGGTGAAGGGCAATCAG
CTGTTGCCCGTCTCACTGGTGAAAAGAAAAACCACCCTGGCGCCCAATACGCAAACCGCCTCTCCCCGCG
CGTTGGCCGATTCATTAATGCAGCTGGCACGACAGGTTTCCCGACTGGAAAGCGGGCAGTGAGCGCAACG
CAATTAATGTAAGTTAGCTCACTCATTAGGCACCCCAGGCTTTACACTTTATGCTTCCGGCTCGTATGTT
GTGTGGAATTGTGAGCGGATAACAATTTCACACAGGAAACAGCTATGACCATGATTACGGATTCACTGGC
CGTCGTTTTACAACGTCGTGACTGGGAAAACCCTGGCGTTACCCAACTTAATCGCCTTGCAGCACATCCC
CCTTTCGCCAGCTGGCGTAATAGCGAAGAGGCCCGCACCGATCGCCCTTCCCAACAGTTGCGCAGCCTGA
ATGGCGAATGGCGCTTTGCCTGGTTTCCGGCACCAGAAGCGGTGCCGGAAAGCTGGCTGGAGTGCGATCT
TCCTGAGGCCGATACTGTCGTCGTCCCCTCAAACTGGCAGATGCACGGTTACGATGCGCCCATCTACACC
AACGTGACCTATCCCATTACGGTCAATCCGCCGTTTGTTCCCACGGAGAATCCGACGGGTTGTTACTCGC
TCACATTTAATGTTGATGAAAGCTGGCTACAGGAAGGCCAGACGCGAATTATTTTTGATGGCGTTGGAAT
T
